>Addgene plasmid #214450 | pMIA10.53-Clover | addgene full sequence | sequence record 431690 | Addgene NGS Result
TCGCGCGTTTCGGTGATGACGGTGAAAACCTCTGACACATGCAGCTCCCGGAGACGGTCACAGCTTGTCT
GTAAGCGGATGCCGGGAGCAGACAAGCCCGTCAGGGCGCGTCAGCGGGTGTTGGCGGGTGTCGGGGCTGG
CTTAACTATGCGGCATCAGAGCAGATTGTACTGAGAGTGCACCATATGCGGTGTGAAATACCGCACAGAT
GCGTAAGGAGAAAATACCGCATCAGGCGCCATTCGCCATTCAGGCTGCGCAACTGTTGGGAAGGGCGATC
GGTGCGGGCCTCTTCGCTATTACGCCAGCTGGCGAAAGGGGGATGTGCTGCAAGGCGATTAAGTTGGGTA
ACGCCAGGGTTTTCCCAGTCACGACGTTGTAAAACGACGGCCAGTGAATTGAGCTAGCTATAGGCCGGCT
TGTCGACGACGGCGCTCTCCGTCGTCAGGATCATCCGGACCGGTGCCACCATGGTGAGCAAGGGCGAGGA
GCTGTTCACCGGGGTGGTGCCCATCCTGGTCGAGCTGGACGGCGACGTAAACGGCCACAAGTTCAGCGTC
CGCGGCGAGGGCGAGGGCGATGCCACCAACGGCAAGCTGACCCTGAAGTTCATCTGCACCACCGGCAAGC
TGCCCGTGCCCTGGCCCACCCTCGTGACCACCTTCGGCTACGGCGTGGCCTGCTTCAGCCGCTACCCCGA
CCACATGAAGCAGCACGACTTCTTCAAGTCCGCCATGCCCGAAGGCTACGTCCAGGAGCGCACCATCTCT
TTCAAGGACGACGGTACCTACAAGACCCGCGCCGAGGTGAAGTTCGAGGGCGACACCCTGGTGAACCGCA
TCGAGCTGAAGGGCATCGACTTCAAGGAGGACGGCAACATCCTGGGGCACAAGCTGGAGTACAACTTCAA
CAGCCACAACGTCTATATCACGGCCGACAAGCAGAAGAACGGCATCAAGGCTAACTTCAAGATCCGCCAC
AACGTTGAGGACGGCAGCGTGCAGCTCGCCGACCACTACCAGCAGAACACCCCCATCGGCGACGGCCCCG
TGCTGCTGCCCGACAACCACTACCTGAGCCATCAGTCCGCCCTGAGCAAAGACCCCAACGAGAAGCGCGA
TCACATGGTCCTGCTGGAGTTCGTGACCGCCGCCGGGATTACACATGGCATGGACGAGCTGTACAAGTAA
TAACTGGCGTAATAGCGAAGAGGCCCGCACCGATCGCCCTTCCCAACAGTGAATTCCCCCTCTCCCTCCC
CCCCCCCTAACGTTACTGGCCGAAGCCGCTTGGAATAAGGCCGGTGTGCGTTTGTCTATATGTTATTTTC
CACCATATTGCCGTCTTTTGGCAATGTGAGGGCCCGGAAACCTGGCCCTGTCTTCTTGACGAGCATTCCT
AGGGGTCTTTCCCCTCTCGCCAAAGGAATGCAAGGTCTGTTGAATGTCGTGAAGGAAGCAGTTCCTCTGG
AAGCTTCTTGAAGACAAACAACGTCTGTAGCGACCCTTTGCAGGCAGCGGAACCCCCCACCTGGCGACAG
GTGCCTCTGCGGCCAAAAGCCACGTGTATAAGATACACCTGCAAAGGCGGCACAACCCCAGTGCCACGTT
GTGAGTTGGATAGTTGTGGAAAGAGTCAAATGGCTCTCCTCAAGCGTATTCAACAAGGGGCTGAAGGATG
CCCAGAAGGTACCCCATTGTATGGGATCTGATCTGGGGCCTCGGTGCACATGCTTTACATGTGTTTAGTC
GAGGTTAAAAAAACGTCTAGGCCCCCCGAACCACGGGGACGTGGTTTTCCTTTGAAAAACACGATGATAA
TATGGCCACAACCATGACCGAGTACAAGCCCACGGTGCGCCTCGCCACCCGCGACGACGTCCCCAGGGCC
GTACGCACCCTCGCCGCCGCGTTCGCCGACTACCCCGCCACGCGCCACACCGTCGATCCGGACCGCCACA
TCGAGCGGGTCACCGAGCTGCAAGAACTCTTCCTCACGCGCGTCGGGCTCGACATCGGCAAGGTGTGGGT
CGCGGACGACGGCGCCGCGGTGGCGGTCTGGACCACGCCGGAGAGCGTCGAAGCGGGGGCGGTGTTCGCC
GAGATCGGCCCGCGCATGGCCGAGTTGAGCGGTTCCCGGCTGGCCGCGCAGCAACAGATGGAAGGCCTCC
TGGCGCCGCACCGGCCCAAGGAGCCCGCGTGGTTCCTGGCCACCGTCGGCGTCTCGCCCGACCACCAGGG
CAAGGGTCTGGGCAGCGCCGTCGTGCTCCCCGGAGTGGAGGCGGCCGAGCGCGCCGGGGTGCCCGCCTTC
CTGGAGACCTCCGCGCCCCACAACCTCCCCTTCTACGAGCGGCTCGGCTTCACCGTCACCGCCGACGTCG
AGGTGCCCGAAGGACCGCGCACCTGGTGCATGACCCGCAAGCCCGGTGCCTAATAAGGCCGGCTTGTCGA
CGACGGCGGTCTCCGTCGTCAGGATCATCCGGTTAATTAACCGATGCCCTTGAGAGCCTTCAACCCAGTC
AGCTCCTTCCGGTGGGCGCGGGGCATGACTATCGTCGCCGCACTTATGACTGTCTTCTTTATCATGCAAC
TCGTAGGACAGGTGCCGGCAGCGCTCTTCCGCTTCCTCGCTCACTGACTCGCTGCGCTCGGTCGTTCGGC
TGCGGCGAGCGGTATCAGCTCACTCAAAGGCGGTAATACGGTTATCCACAGAATCAGGGGATAACGCAGG
AAAGAACATGTGAGCAAAAGGCCAGCAAAAGGCCAGGAACCGTAAAAAGGCCGCGTTGCTGGCGTTTTTC
CATAGGCTCCGCCCCCCTGACGAGCATCACAAAAATCGACGCTCAAGTCAGAGGTGGCGAAACCCGACAG
GACTATAAAGATACCAGGCGTTTCCCCCTGGAAGCTCCCTCGTGCGCTCTCCTGTTCCGACCCTGCCGCT
TACCGGATACCTGTCCGCCTTTCTCCCTTCGGGAAGCGTGGCGCTTTCTCATAGCTCACGCTGTAGGTAT
CTCAGTTCGGTGTAGGTCGTTCGCTCCAAGCTGGGCTGTGTGCACGAACCCCCCGTTCAGCCCGACCGCT
GCGCCTTATCCGGTAACTATCGTCTTGAGTCCAACCCGGTAAGACACGACTTATCGCCACTGGCAGCAGC
CACTGGTAACAGGATTAGCAGAGCGAGGTATGTAGGCGGTGCTACAGAGTTCTTGAAGTGGTGGCCTAAC
TACGGCTACACTAGAAGAACAGTATTTGGTATCTGCGCTCTGCTGAAGCCAGTTACCTTCGGAAAAAGAG
TTGGTAGCTCTTGATCCGGCAAACAAACCACCGCTGGTAGCGGTGGTTTTTTTGTTTGCAAGCAGCAGAT
TACGCGCAGAAAAAAAGGATCTCAAGAAGATCCTTTGATCTTTTCTACGGGGTCTGACGCTCAGTGGAAC
GAAAACTCACGTTAAGGGATTTTGGTCATGAGATTATCAAAAAGGATCTTCACCTAGATCCTTTTAAATT
AAAAATGAAGTTTTAAATCAATCTAAAGTATATATGAGTAAACTTGGTCTGACAGTTACCAATGCTTAAT
CAGTGAGGCACCTATCTCAGCGATCTGTCTATTTCGTTCATCCATAGTTGCCTGACTCCCCGTCGTGTAG
ATAACTACGATACGGGAGGGCTTACCATCTGGCCCCAGTGCTGCAATGATACCGCGAGACCCACGCTCAC
CGGCTCCAGATTTATCAGCAATAAACCAGCCAGCCGGAAGGGCCGAGCGCAGAAGTGGTCCTGCAACTTT
ATCCGCCTCCATCCAGTCTATTAATTGTTGCCGGGAAGCTAGAGTAAGTAGTTCGCCAGTTAATAGTTTG
CGCAACGTTGTTGCCATTGCTACAGGCATCGTGGTGTCACGCTCGTCGTTTGGTATGGCTTCATTCAGCT
CCGGTTCCCAACGATCAAGGCGAGTTACATGATCCCCCATGTTGTGCAAAAAAGCGGTTAGCTCCTTCGG
TCCTCCGATCGTTGTCAGAAGTAAGTTGGCCGCAGTGTTATCACTCATGGTTATGGCAGCACTGCATAAT
TCTCTTACTGTCATGCCATCCGTAAGATGCTTTTCTGTGACTGGTGAGTACTCAACCAAGTCATTCTGAG
AATAGTGTATGCGGCGACCGAGTTGCTCTTGCCCGGCGTCAATACGGGATAATACCGCGCCACATAGCAG
AACTTTAAAAGTGCTCATCATTGGAAAACGTTCTTCGGGGCGAAAACTCTCAAGGATCTTACCGCTGTTG
AGATCCAGTTCGATGTAACCCACTCGTGCACCCAACTGATCTTCAGCATCTTTTACTTTCACCAGCGTTT
CTGGGTGAGCAAAAACAGGAAGGCAAAATGCCGCAAAAAAGGGAATAAGGGCGACACGGAAATGTTGAAT
ACTCATACTCTTCCTTTTTCAATATTATTGAAGCATTTATCAGGGTTATTGTCTCATGAGCGGATACATA
TTTGAATGTATTTAGAAAAATAAACAAATAGGGGTTCCGCGCACATTTCCCCGAAAAGTGCCACCTGACG
TCTAAGAAACCATTATTATCATGACATTAACCTATAAAAATAGGCGTATCACGAGGCCCTTTCGTC
Features (pLannotate 1.2.2; 11 found; start..end, strand, type, name):
    137..236     +  misc_feature   bom (fragment): basis of mobility region from pBR322
    242..399     -  CDS            lacZα (fragment): LacZα fragment of β-galactosidase; lacZ fragment
    471..1187    +  CDS            Clover: Clover is a basic (constitutively fluorescent) green/yellow fluorescent protein published in 2012, derived from Aequorea victoria. It is reported to be a rapidly-maturing weak dimer with high acid sensitivity.
   1194..1240    +  CDS            lacZα (fragment): LacZα fragment of β-galactosidase; lacZ fragment
   1358..1820    +  misc_feature   IRES: internal ribosome entry site (IRES) of the encephalomyocarditis virus (EMCV)
   1834..2431    +  CDS            PuroR (fragment): puromycin N-acetyltransferase; pac from Streptomyces; confers resistance to puromycin
   2490..2617    +  CDS            TcR (fragment): tetracycline efflux protein; tet; confers resistance to tetracycline
   2797..3385    -  rep_origin     ori: high-copy-number ColE1/pMB1/pBR322/pUC origin of replication
   3556..4416    -  CDS            AmpR: β-lactamase; bla; confers resistance to ampicillin, carbenicillin, and related antibiotics
   4417..4521    -  promoter       AmpR promoter: bla
   4616..35      +  CDS            rop (fragment) (across the origin): Rop protein, which maintains plasmids at low copy number; rop
