[The description below was written by a language model from this plasmid's Addgene catalogue record and pLannotate feature annotations shown in this document.]
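Description:
pMIA10.53-Clover is a small (about 4.6 kb) mammalian donor plasmid built on the pMIA10.53 backbone for recombinase-mediated cassette exchange into a pre-installed genomic landing pad. It is propagated in E. coli as a high-copy plasmid through a ColE1/pUC-type origin and is selected with ampicillin via the bla gene and its native promoter. The annotation also picks up short fragments of bom, rop, lacZα and the tetracycline resistance gene. These appear to be non-functional remnants of pBR322/pUC-derived cloning vectors rather than working parts.

The payload is a bicistronic cassette. The 717 bp coding sequence of Clover (mClover), a bright green/yellow Aequorea-derived fluorescent protein, is followed by an EMCV internal ribosome entry site and the puromycin N-acetyltransferase gene. The IRES lets both proteins be translated from one transcript, so puromycin resistance in mammalian cells is tied to reporter expression.

No mammalian promoter or polyadenylation signal was annotated around the cassette, and the Bxb1 attachment sites that the stated purpose implies are also absent from the feature table. The record therefore does not show where these sites lie or what drives expression. One plausible reading is that transcription depends on elements in the landing pad after integration, but this is not stated.

According to the record, the plasmid is co-delivered with a Bxb1 integrase expression plasmid to swap the mClover-IRES-puro payload into the "4.721" landing pad. Puromycin selection then yields a cell line that constitutively expresses the fluorescent reporter. The associated work concerns the validation of candidate genomic safe harbour loci for transgene expression in human cells.
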