Addgene plasmid #214450: pMIA10.53-Clover
Purpose: BxbI landing-pad mClover-IRES-puro donor. Use with BxbI expressing plasmid to swap payload into 4.721 landing-pad. Generates constitutively expressing cell line.
Depositing lab: Roger Foo. Publication: Computationally defined and in vitro validated putative genomic safe harbour loci for transgene expression in human cells. Autio MI, Motakis E, Perrin A, Bin Amin T, Tiang Z, Do DV, Wang J, Tan JKM, Ding SSL, Tan WX, Lee CJM, Teo AKK, Foo R. Elife. 2024 Jan 2;13:e79592. doi: 10.7554/eLife.79592. PubMed 38164941.
Backbone
  Vector backbone: pMIA10.53
  Vector type: Mammalian Expression
  Selectable markers: Puromycin
Growth in bacteria
  Bacterial resistance: Ampicillin, 100 μg/mL
  Growth temperature: 37°C
  Growth strain: DH5alpha
  Copy number: High Copy
Gene/Insert
  Gene/Insert name: mClover
  Species: Synthetic
  Insert size (bp): 717
Terms and licenses: Academic/Nonprofit Terms; Industry Terms: Not Available to Industry
How to cite: pMIA10.53-Clover was a gift from Roger Foo (Addgene plasmid # 214450 ; http://n2t.net/addgene:214450 ; RRID:Addgene_214450)
